>Addgene plasmid #225976 | pQE-9-RTXMCR-TLY-X2E-C | addgene full sequence | sequence record 446177 | Addgene NGS Result
CTCGAGAAATCATAAAAAATTTATTTGCTTTGTGAGCGGATAACAATTATAATAGATTCAATTGTGAGCG
GATAACAATTTCACACAGAATTCATTAAAGAGGAGAAATTAACTATGAGAGGATCGCATCACCATCACCA
TCACGGATCCCATATGGAGCTCGGCGCTAGCGGCGGTGCAGGTGAAGATACTCTCTACGGCGGTGCGGGT
GAGGATACCTTGTACGGTGGAGCCGGTGAGGACACATTGTACGGTGGCGCAGGTGAAGACACATTGTATG
GCGGTGCTGGCGAAGACACGCTCTATGGTGGTGCTGGTGAGGACACGCTTTACGGTGGTGCAGGCGAGGA
CACCCTGTACGGTGGTGCCGGGGAAGACACTCTTTACGGTGGAGCCGGCGAGGACACTCTTTACATAAAT
GCCGGCGCTGACCAGTTGTGGTTTGCGCGCCAAGGAAATGATCTTGAAATACGCATCTTAGGAACCGACG
ACGCTTTAACCGTCCATGATTGGTACCGCGACGCGGACCATCGTGTTGAGATCATTCACGCTGCGAACCA
AGCTGTTGATCAAGCCGGGATTGAGAAGCTGGTGGAAGCAATGGCCCAATACCCGGATGAATTCACTAGT
CTCGAGAAGCTTAATTAGCTGAGCTTGGACTCCTGTTGATAGATCCAGTAATGACCTCAGAACTCCATCT
GGATTTGTTCAGAACGCTCGGTTGCCGCCGGGCGTTTTTTATTGGTGAGAATCCAAGCTAGCTTGGCGAG
ATTTTCAGGAGCTAAGGAAGCTAAAATGGAGAAAAAAATCACTGGATATACCACCGTTGATATATCCCAA
TGGCATCGTAAAGAACATTTTGAGGCATTTCAGTCAGTTGCTCAATGTACCTATAACCAGACCGTTCAGC
TGGATATTACGGCCTTTTTAAAGACCGTAAAGAAAAATAAGCACAAGTTTTATCCGGCCTTTATTCACAT
TCTTGCCCGCCTGATGAATGCTCATCCGGAATTTCGTATGGCAATGAAAGACGGTGAGCTGGTGATATGG
GATAGTGTTCACCCTTGTTACACCGTTTTCCATGAGCAAACTGAAACGTTTTCATCGCTCTGGAGTGAAT
ACCACGACGATTTCCGGCAGTTTCTACACATATATTCGCAAGATGTGGCGTGTTACGGTGAAAACCTGGC
CTATTTCCCTAAAGGGTTTATTGAGAATATGTTTTTCGTCTCAGCCAATCCCTGGGTGAGTTTCACCAGT
TTTGATTTAAACGTGGCCAATATGGACAACTTCTTCGCCCCCGTTTTCACCATGGGCAAATATTATACGC
AAGGCGACAAGGTGCTGATGCCGCTGGCGATTCAGGTTCATCATGCCGTTTGTGATGGCTTCCATGTCGG
CAGAATGCTTAATGAATTACAACAGTACTGCGATGAGTGGCAGGGCGGGGCGTAATTTTTTTAAGGCAGT
TATTGGTGCCCTTAAACGCCTGGGGTAATGACTCTCTAGCTTGAGGCATCAAATAAAACGAAAGGCTCAG
TCGAAAGACTGGGCCTTTCGTTTTATCTGTTGTTTGTCGGTGAACGCTCTCCTGAGTAGGACAAATCCGC
CCTCTAGATTACGTGCAGTCGATGATAAGCTGTCAAACATGAGAATTGTGCCTAATGAGTGAGCTAACTT
ACATTAATTGCGTTGCGCTCACTGCCCGCTTTCCAGTCGGGAAACCTGTCGTGCCAGCTGCATTAATGAA
TCGGCCAACGCGCGGGGAGAGGCGGTTTGCGTATTGGGCGCCAGGGTGGTTTTTCTTTTCACCAGTGAGA
CGGGCAACAGCTGATTGCCCTTCACCGCCTGGCCCTGAGAGAGTTGCAGCAAGCGGTCCACGCTGGTTTG
CCCCAGCAGGCGAAAATCCTGTTTGATGGTGGTTAACGGCGGGATATAACATGAGCTGTCTTCGGTATCG
TCGTATCCCACTACCGAGATATCCGCACCAACGCGCAGCCCGGACTCGGTAATGGCGCGCATTGCGCCCA
GCGCCATCTGATCGTTGGCAACCAGCATCGCAGTGGGAACGATGCCCTCATTCAGCATTTGCATGGTTTG
TTGAAAACCGGACATGGCACTCCAGTCGCCTTCCCGTTCCGCTATCGGCTGAATTTGATTGCGAGTGAGA
TATTTATGCCAGCCAGCCAGACGCAGACGCGCCGAGACAGAACTTAATGGGCCCGCTAACAGCGCGATTT
GCTGGTGACCCAATGCGACCAGATGCTCCACGCCCAGTCGCGTACCGTCTTCATGGGAGAAAATAATACT
GTTGATGGGTGTCTGGTCAGAGACATCAAGAAATAACGCCGGAACATTAGTGCAGGCAGCTTCCACAGCA
ATGGCATCCTGGTCATCCAGCGGATAGTTAATGATCAGCCCACTGACGCGTTGCGCGAGAAGATTGTGCA
CCGCCGCTTTACAGGCTTCGACGCCGCTTCGTTCTACCATCGACACCACCACGCTGGCACCCAGTTGATC
GGCGCGAGATTTAATCGCCGCGACAATTTGCGACGGCGCGTGCAGGGCCAGACTGGAGGTGGCAACGCCA
ATCAGCAACGACTGTTTGCCCGCCAGTTGTTGTGCCACGCGGTTGGGAATGTAATTCAGCTCCGCCATCG
CCGCTTCCACTTTTTCCCGCGTTTTCGCAGAAACGTGGCTGGCCTGGTTCACCACGCGGGAAACGGTCTG
ATAAGAGACACCGGCATACTCTGCGACATCGTATAACGTTACTGGTTTCACATTCACCACCCTGAATTGA
CTCTCTTCCGGGCGCTATCATGCCATACCGCGAAAGGTTTTGCACCATTCGATGGTGTCGGAATTTCGGG
CAGCGTTGGGTCCTGGCCACGGGTGCGCATGATCTAGAGCTGCCTCGCGCGTTTCGGTGATGACGGTGAA
AACCTCTGACACATGCAGCTCCCGGAGACGGTCACAGCTTGTCTGTAAGCGGATGCCGGGAGCAGACAAG
CCCGTCAGGGCGCGTCAGCGGGTGTTGGCGGGTGTCGGGGCGCAGCCATGACCCAGTCACGTAGCGATAG
CGGAGTGTATACTGGCTTAACTATGCGGCATCAGAGCAGATTGTACTGAGAGTGCACCATATGCGGTGTG
AAATACCGCACAGATGCGTAAGGAGAAAATACCGCATCAGGCGCTCTTCCGCTTCCTCGCTCACTGACTC
GCTGCGCTCGGTCGTTCGGCTGCGGCGAGCGGTATCAGCTCACTCAAAGGCGGTAATACGGTTATCCACA
GAATCAGGGGATAACGCAGGAAAGAACATGTGAGCAAAAGGCCAGCAAAAGGCCAGGAACCGTAAAAAGG
CCGCGTTGCTGGCGTTTTTCCATAGGCTCCGCCCCCCTGACGAGCATCACAAAAATCGACGCTCAAGTCA
GAGGTGGCGAAACCCGACAGGACTATAAAGATACCAGGCGTTTCCCCCTGGAAGCTCCCTCGTGCGCTCT
CCTGTTCCGACCCTGCCGCTTACCGGATACCTGTCCGCCTTTCTCCCTTCGGGAAGCGTGGCGCTTTCTC
ATAGCTCACGCTGTAGGTATCTCAGTTCGGTGTAGGTCGTTCGCTCCAAGCTGGGCTGTGTGCACGAACC
CCCCGTTCAGCCCGACCGCTGCGCCTTATCCGGTAACTATCGTCTTGAGTCCAACCCGGTAAGACACGAC
TTATCGCCACTGGCAGCAGCCACTGGTAACAGGATTAGCAGAGCGAGGTATGTAGGCGGTGCTACAGAGT
TCTTGAAGTGGTGGCCTAACTACGGCTACACTAGAAGGACAGTATTTGGTATCTGCGCTCTGCTGAAGCC
AGTTACCTTCGGAAAAAGAGTTGGTAGCTCTTGATCCGGCAAACAAACCACCGCTGGTAGCGGTGGTTTT
TTTGTTTGCAAGCAGCAGATTACGCGCAGAAAAAAAGGATCTCAAGAAGATCCTTTGATCTTTTCTACGG
GGTCTGACGCTCAGTGGAACGAAAACTCACGTTAAGGGATTTTGGTCATGAGATTATCAAAAAGGATCTT
CACCTAGATCCTTTTAAATTAAAAATGAAGTTTTAAATCAATCTAAAGTATATATGAGTAAACTTGGTCT
GACAGTTACCAATGCTTAATCAGTGAGGCACCTATCTCAGCGATCTGTCTATTTCGTTCATCCATAGTTG
CCTGACTCCCCGTCGTGTAGATAACTACGATACGGGAGGGCTTACCATCTGGCCCCAGTGCTGCAATGAT
ACCGCGAGACCCACGCTCACCGGCTCCAGATTTATCAGCAATAAACCAGCCAGCCGGAAGGGCCGAGCGC
AGAAGTGGTCCTGCAACTTTATCCGCCTCCATCCAGTCTATTAATTGTTGCCGGGAAGCTAGAGTAAGTA
GTTCGCCAGTTAATAGTTTGCGCAACGTTGTTGCCATTGCTACAGGCATCGTGGTGTCACGCTCGTCGTT
TGGTATGGCTTCATTCAGCTCCGGTTCCCAACGATCAAGGCGAGTTACATGATCCCCCATGTTGTGCAAA
AAAGCGGTTAGCTCCTTCGGTCCTCCGATCGTTGTCAGAAGTAAGTTGGCCGCAGTGTTATCACTCATGG
TTATGGCAGCACTGCATAATTCTCTTACTGTCATGCCATCCGTAAGATGCTTTTCTGTGACTGGTGAGTA
CTCAACCAAGTCATTCTGAGAATAGTGTATGCGGCGACCGAGTTGCTCTTGCCCGGCGTCAATACGGGAT
AATACCGCGCCACATAGCAGAACTTTAAAAGTGCTCATCATTGGAAAACGTTCTTCGGGGCGAAAACTCT
CAAGGATCTTACCGCTGTTGAGATCCAGTTCGATGTAACCCACTCGTGCACCCAACTGATCTTCAGCATC
TTTTACTTTCACCAGCGTTTCTGGGTGAGCAAAAACAGGAAGGCAAAATGCCGCAAAAAAGGGAATAAGG
GCGACACGGAAATGTTGAATACTCATACTCTTCCTTTTTCAATATTATTGAAGCATTTATCAGGGTTATT
GTCTCATGAGCGGATACATATTTGAATGTATTTAGAAAAATAAACAAATAGGGGTTCCGCGCACATTTCC
CCGAAAAGTGCCACCTGACGTCTAAGAAACCATTATTATCATGACATTAACCTATAAAAATAGGCGTATC
ACGAGGCCCTTTCGTCTTCAC
Features (pLannotate 1.2.2; 17 found; start..end, strand, type, name):
     10..54      +  promoter       T5 promoter: bacteriophage T5 promoter for E. coli RNA polymerase, with embedded lac operator
     62..78      +  protein_bind   lac operator: The lac repressor binds to the lac operator to inhibit transcription in E. coli. This inhibition can be relieved by adding lactose or isopropyl-β-D-thiogalactopyranoside (IPTG). lac repressor encoded by lacI
    127..144     +  CDS            7xHis (fragment): 6xHis affinity tag
    439..618     +  CDS            cya (fragment): CYAA_BORP1 - Also known as cyaA. Experimental evidence at protein level: Swiss-Prot protein existence level 1. This adenylate cyclase belongs to a special class of bacterial toxin. It causes whooping cough by acting on mammalian cells by elevating cAMP-concentration and thus disrupts normal cell function. From Bordetella pertussis (strain ATCC 9797 / DSM 5571 / NCTC 10739 / 18323).
    658..752     +  terminator     lambda t0 terminator: transcription terminator from phage lambda
    767..795     +  promoter       cat promoter (fragment): promoter of the E. coli cat gene encoding chloramphenicol acetyltransferase
    796..1452    +  CDS            cat: CAT_ECOLX - Experimental evidence at protein level: Swiss-Prot protein existence level 1. This enzyme is an effector of chloramphenicol resistance in bacteria. From Escherichia coli. This protein is used as a marker in many commonly used cloning vectors, such as pACYC184.
   1520..1606    +  terminator     rrnB T1 terminator: Escherichia coli rrnB; transcription terminator T1 from the E. coli rrnB gene
   1629..1646    -  promoter       tet promoter (fragment): E. coli promoter for tetracycline efflux protein gene
   1665..1686    -  protein_bind   CAP binding site: CAP binding activates transcription in the presence of cAMP. E. coli catabolite activator protein
   1699..2781    -  CDS            lacI: lac repressor; lacI; The lac repressor binds to the lac operator to inhibit transcription in E. coli. This inhibition can be relieved by adding lactose or isopropyl-β-D-thiogalactopyranoside (IPTG).
   2782..2859    -  promoter       lacIq promoter: lacI (mutant); In the lacIq allele, a single base change in the promoter boosts expression of the lacI gene about 10-fold.
   2908..2949    +  CDS            rop (fragment): Rop protein, which maintains plasmids at low copy number; rop
   3051..3191    +  misc_feature   bom: basis of mobility region from pBR322
   3377..3965    -  rep_origin     ori: high-copy-number ColE1/pMB1/pBR322/pUC origin of replication
   4136..4996    -  CDS            AmpR: β-lactamase; bla; confers resistance to ampicillin, carbenicillin, and related antibiotics
   4997..5101    -  promoter       AmpR promoter: bla
