[The description below was written by a language model from this plasmid's Addgene catalogue record and pLannotate feature annotations shown in this document.]
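Description:
pQE-9-RTXMCR-TLY-X2E-C is a bacterial expression plasmid built on the pQE-9 backbone for producing a synthetic, calcium-responsive repeat protein in E. coli. It replicates from a high-copy ColE1/pMB1-type origin and is selected with ampicillin through the β-lactamase (AmpR) gene and its native promoter. The annotated 5.2 kb sequence also shows a pBR322 bom region, a short rop fragment, and a cat (chloramphenicol acetyltransferase) coding sequence preceded by only a fragment of its promoter. The catalogue entry lists ampicillin as the only selection.

The insert, cloned between BamHI and HindIII sites that both remain intact, encodes a Repeats-in-Toxin (RTX) design in which the consensus nonapeptide GGAGEDTLY is repeated nine times and followed by a C-terminal capping domain. The feature table detects a fragment matching the Bordetella pertussis adenylate cyclase toxin (CyaA) at the 3′ end of the open reading frame. This position fits the capping domain, although the record does not explicitly state that the cap derives from CyaA. An N-terminal 6xHis tag allows metal-affinity purification. Transcription is driven by the phage T5 promoter, which has an embedded lac operator plus a second downstream operator, and ends at the lambda t0 terminator, with an rrnB T1 terminator further downstream. The plasmid carries lacI under the lacIq promoter, so it supplies its own repressor, and expression is held off until it is induced with IPTG.

According to the associated publication title, the construct belongs to a study of sequence-defined structural transitions in calcium-responsive proteins. It is used to express and purify this RTX variant for that purpose.
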