Addgene plasmid #225976: pQE-9-RTXMCR-TLY-X2E-C
Purpose: Repeats-In-Toxin (RTX) protein consensus sequence GGAGEDTLY repeated nine times with C-terminal Capping Domain
Depositing lab: Danielle Mai. Depositing organization: Stanford University. Publication: Sequence-defined structural transitions by calcium-responsive proteins. Chang M, Huang W, Shambharkar G, Hernandez K, Mai DJ. Polym Chem. 2024. doi: https://doi.org/10.1039/D4PY00907J.
Backbone
  Vector backbone: pQE-9
  Vector type: Bacterial Expression
Growth in bacteria
  Bacterial resistance: Ampicillin, 100 μg/mL
  Growth temperature: 37°C
  Growth strain: DH5alpha
  Copy number: High Copy
Gene/Insert
  Gene/Insert name: RTXMCR-TLY-X2E-C
  Species: Synthetic
  Tag / fusion protein: 6xHis (N terminal on insert)
  Cloning method: Restriction Enzyme; 5′ cloning site BamHI (not destroyed); 3′ cloning site HindIII (not destroyed)
Terms and licenses: Academic/Nonprofit Terms; Industry Terms: Not Available to Industry
Depositor comments: Please visit https://doi.org/10.26434/chemrxiv-2024-wk4bn-v3 for preprint.
How to cite: pQE-9-RTXMCR-TLY-X2E-C was a gift from Danielle Mai (Addgene plasmid # 225976 ; http://n2t.net/addgene:225976 ; RRID:Addgene_225976)
